Addgene plasmid #172812: pLBT0160
Purpose: Level 1 module containing P19_P1 F
Depositing lab: Benjamin Field. Depositing organization: CNRS DR12, Delegation Provence et Corse. Publication: MoBiFC: development of a modular bimolecular fluorescence complementation toolkit for the analysis of chloroplast protein-protein interactions. Velay F, Soula M, Mehrez M, Belbachir C, D'Alessandro S, Laloi C, Crete P, Field B. Plant Methods. 2022 May 26;18(1):69. doi: 10.1186/s13007-022-00902-1. PubMed 35619173.
Backbone
  Vector backbone: pICH47732
  Backbone manufacturer: Engler et al. 2014
  Vector type: Synthetic Biology
Growth in bacteria
  Bacterial resistance: Ampicillin, 100 μg/mL
  Growth temperature: 37°C
  Growth strain: DH5alpha
  Copy number: High Copy
Gene/Insert
  Gene/Insert name: p35S-5UTMV-CDS1_P19-3U+TERNOS
  Species: Tomato bushy stunt virus, Turnip Mosaic Virus (TuMV)
  Cloning method: Restriction Enzyme; 5′ cloning site Unknown (unknown if destroyed)
Terms and licenses: Academic/Nonprofit Terms; Industry Terms: Not Available to Industry
Depositor comments: Please visit https://www.biorxiv.org/content/10.1101/2021.03.01.433373v1 for bioRxiv preprint.
How to cite: pLBT0160 was a gift from Benjamin Field (Addgene plasmid # 172812 ; http://n2t.net/addgene:172812 ; RRID:Addgene_172812)
