[The description below was written by a language model from this plasmid's Addgene catalogue record and pLannotate feature annotations shown in this document.]
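Description:
pLBT0160 is a Level 1 MoClo/Golden Gate module built in the pICH47732 acceptor backbone and belongs to the MoBiFC toolkit for modular bimolecular fluorescence complementation analysis of chloroplast protein-protein interactions in plants. The 6.6 kb plasmid is a T-DNA binary vector. Nopaline-type left and right border repeats flank the cargo. The backbone carries both a high-copy ColE1/pUC-type origin for propagation in E. coli and the broad-host-range incP oriV with its trfA replication initiator, which together allow maintenance in Agrobacterium. Selection in bacteria is by ampicillin resistance (bla with its native promoter). A short TetR fragment annotated near the right border appears to be a backbone remnant.

The payload is a single plant transcription unit in the forward orientation at position 1, named p35S-5UTMV-CDS1_P19-3U+TERNOS. A long CaMV 35S promoter drives expression; its upstream part is picked up by the annotation as a fragment of the adjacent CaMV coding region. It is followed by the tobacco mosaic virus Ω 5' leader as a translational enhancer, the P19 coding sequence from tomato bushy stunt virus, and the nopaline synthase 3' UTR and terminator. The automated annotation labels this ORF as a fragment of the TBSV movement protein, probably because P19 overlaps that gene in the viral genome; the catalogue entry identifies it as P19. The record also lists turnip mosaic virus as a source species, whereas the feature table shows a tobacco mosaic virus leader.

P19 is a well-known suppressor of RNA silencing that is commonly co-expressed to boost transient transgene expression after agroinfiltration. This module is presumably meant to be combined with other Level 1 units into multigene Level 2 constructs, though the record does not spell this out.
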