Features (pLannotate 1.2.2; 14 found; start..end, strand, type, name):
     46..70      +  misc_feature   RB T-DNA repeat: right border repeat from nopaline C58 T-DNA
    182..202     -  CDS            TetR (fragment): tetracycline resistance regulatory protein; tetR
    229..1374    -  CDS            trfA: TRFA_ECOLX - Experimental evidence at protein level: Swiss-Prot protein existence level 1. Also involved in plasmid copy number control, promoting intermolecular coupling of protein bound iterons at oriV, which inhibits replication initiation. From Escherichia coli.
   1710..2298    -  rep_origin     ori: high-copy-number ColE1/pMB1/pBR322/pUC origin of replication
   2469..3329    -  CDS            AmpR: β-lactamase; bla; confers resistance to ampicillin, carbenicillin, and related antibiotics
   3330..3434    -  promoter       AmpR promoter: bla
   3521..4152    -  rep_origin     oriV: incP origin of replication
   4244..4268    +  misc_feature   LB T-DNA repeat: left border repeat from nopaline C58 T-DNA
   4376..5182    +  CDS            IBMP_CAMVB (fragment): Experimental evidence at protein level: Swiss-Prot protein existence level 1. Enhances the ribosomal termination-reinitiation event leading to the translation of major open reading frames on the polycistronic viral RNAs. From Cauliflower mosaic virus (strain Bari 1) (CaMV).
   5366..5711    +  promoter       CaMV 35S promoter: strong constitutive promoter from cauliflower mosaic virus
   5663..5709    +  promoter       minimal CaMV 35S promoter: minimal 35S promoter from cauliflower mosaic virus
   5740..5793    +  misc_feature   TMV Ω: translational enhancer from the tobacco mosaic virus 5'-leader sequence (Gallie et al., 1988)
   5788..6321    +  CDS            MVP_TBSVC (fragment): Experimental evidence at protein level: Swiss-Prot protein existence level 1. Transports viral genome to neighboring plant cells directly through plasmosdesmata, without any budding. The movement protein allows efficient cell to cell propagation, by bypassing the host cell wall barrier. Displays RNA-binding activity. From Tomato bushy stunt virus (strain Cherry) (TBSV).
   6333..6585    +  terminator     NOS terminator: nopaline synthase terminator and poly(A) signal
>Addgene plasmid #172812 | pLBT0160 | addgene full sequence | sequence record 347998 | Addgene NGS Result
CGCTGCAATTGTCTTCTGCACGAAGTGGTTTAAACTATCAGTGTTTGACAGGATATATTGGCGGGTAAAC
CTAAGAGAAAAGAGCGTTTATTAGAATAATCGGATATTTAAAAGGGCGTGAAAAGGTTTATCCGTTCGTC
CATTTGTATGTGCATGCCAACCACAGGGTTCCCCAGATCAGGCGCTGGCTGCTGAACCCCCAGCCGGAAC
TGACCCCACAAGGCCCTAGCGTTTGCAATGCACCAGGTCATCATTGACCCAGGCGTGTTCCACCAGGCCG
CTGCCTCGCAACTCTTCGCAGGCTTCGCCGACCTGCTCGCGCCACTTCTTCACGCGGGTGGAATCCGATC
CGCACATGAGGCGGAAGGTTTCCAGCTTGAGCGGGTACGGCTCCCGGTGCGAGCTGAAATAGTCGAACAT
CCGTCGGGCCGTCGGCGACAGCTTGCGGTACTTCTCCCATATGAATTTCGTGTAGTGGTCGCCAGCAAAC
AGCACGACGATTTCCTCGTCGATCAGGACCTGGCAACGGGACGTTTTCTTGCCACGGTCCAGGACGCGGA
AGCGGTGCAGCAGCGACACCGATTCCAGGTGCCCAACGCGGTCGGACGTGAAGCCCATCGCCGTCGCCTG
TAGGCGCGACAGGCATTCCTCGGCCTTCGTGTAATACCGGCCATTGATCGACCAGCCCAGGTCCTGGCAA
AGCTCGTAGAACGTGAAGGTGATCGGCTCGCCGATAGGGGTGCGCTTCGCGTACTCCAACACCTGCTGCC
ACACCAGTTCGTCATCGTCGGCCCGCAGCTCGACGCCGGTGTAGGTGATCTTCACGTCCTTGTTGACGTG
GAAAATGACCTTGTTTTGCAGCGCCTCGCGCGGGATTTTCTTGTTGCGCGTGGTGAACAGGGCAGAGCGG
GCCGTGTCGTTTGGCATCGCTCGCATCGTGTCCGGCCACGGCGCAATATCGAACAAGGAAAGCTGCATTT
CCTTGATCTGCTGCTTCGTGTGTTTCAGCAACGCGGCCTGCTTGGCCTCGCTGACCTGTTTTGCCAGGTC
CTCGCCGGCGGTTTTTCGCTTCTTGGTCGTCATAGTTCCTCGCGTGTCGATGGTCATCGACTTCGCCAAA
CCTGCCGCCTCCTGTTCAAGACGACGCGAACGCTCCACGGCGGCCGATGGCGCGGGCAGGGCAGGGGGAG
CCAGTTGCACGCTGTCGCGCTCGATCTTGGCCGTAGCTTGCTGGACCATCGAGCCGACGGACTGGAAGGT
TTCGCGGGGCGCACGCATGACGGTGCGGCTTGCGATGGTTTCGGCATCCTCGGCGGAAAACCCCGCGTCG
ATCAGTTCTTGCCTGTATGCCTTCCGGTCAAACGTCCGATTCATTCACCCTCCTTGCGGGATTGCCCCGA
CTCACGCCGGGGCAATGTGCCCTTATTCCTGATTTGACCCGCCTGGTGCCTTGGTGTCCAGATAATCCAC
CTTATCGGCAATGAAGTCGGTCCCGTAGACCGTCTGGCCGTCCTTCTCGTACTTGGTATTCCGAATCTTG
CCCTGCACGAATACCAGCGACCCCTTGCCCAAATACTTGCCGTGGGCCTCGGCCTGAGAGCCAAAACACT
TGATGCGGAAGAAGTCGGTGCGCTCCTGCTTGTCGCCGGCATCGTTGCGCCACATCTAGGATCTGCCAGG
AACCGTAAAAAGGCCGCGTTGCTGGCGTTTTTCCATAGGCTCCGCCCCCCTGACGAGCATCACAAAAATC
GACGCTCAAGTCAGAGGTGGCGAAACCCGACAGGACTATAAAGATACCAGGCGTTTCCCCCTGGAAGCTC
CCTCGTGCGCTCTCCTGTTCCGACCCTGCCGCTTACCGGATACCTGTCCGCCTTTCTCCCTTCGGGAAGC
GTGGCGCTTTCTCATAGCTCACGCTGTAGGTATCTCAGTTCGGTGTAGGTCGTTCGCTCCAAGCTGGGCT
GTGTGCACGAACCCCCCGTTCAGCCCGACCGCTGCGCCTTATCCGGTAACTATCGTCTTGAGTCCAACCC
GGTAAGACACGACTTATCGCCACTGGCAGCAGCCACTGGTAACAGGATTAGCAGAGCGAGGTATGTAGGC
GGTGCTACAGAGTTCTTGAAGTGGTGGCCTAACTACGGCTACACTAGAAGAACAGTATTTGGTATCTGCG
CTCTGCTGAAGCCAGTTACCTTCGGAAAAAGAGTTGGTAGCTCTTGATCCGGCAAACAAACCACCGCTGG
TAGCGGTGGTTTTTTTGTTTGCAAGCAGCAGATTACGCGCAGAAAAAAAGGATCTCAAGAAGATCCTTTG
ATCTTTTCTACGGGGTCTGACGCTCAGTGGAACGAAAACTCACGTTAAGGGATTTTGGTCATGAGATTAT
CAAAAAGGATCTTCACCTAGATCCTTTTAAATTAAAAATGAAGTTTTAAATCAATCTAAAGTATATATGA
GTAAACTTGGTCTGACAGTTACCAATGCTTAATCAGTGAGGCACCTATCTCAGCGATCTGTCTATTTCGT
TCATCCATAGTTGCCTGACTCCCCGTCGTGTAGATAACTACGATACGGGAGGGCTTACCATCTGGCCCCA
GTGCTGCAATGATACCGCGAGAACCACGCTCACCGGCTCCAGATTTATCAGCAATAAACCAGCCAGCCGG
AAGGGCCGAGCGCAGAAGTGGTCCTGCAACTTTATCCGCCTCCATCCAGTCTATTAATTGTTGCCGGGAA
GCTAGAGTAAGTAGTTCGCCAGTTAATAGTTTGCGCAACGTTGTTGCCATTGCTACAGGCATCGTGGTGT
CACGCTCGTCGTTTGGTATGGCTTCATTCAGCTCCGGTTCCCAACGATCAAGGCGAGTTACATGATCCCC
CATGTTGTGCAAAAAAGCGGTTAGCTCCTTCGGTCCTCCGATCGTTGTCAGAAGTAAGTTGGCCGCAGTG
TTATCACTCATGGTTATGGCAGCACTGCATAATTCTCTTACTGTCATGCCATCCGTAAGATGCTTTTCTG
TGACTGGTGAGTACTCAACCAAGTCATTCTGAGAATAGTGTATGCGGCGACCGAGTTGCTCTTGCCCGGC
GTCAATACGGGATAATACCGCGCCACATAGCAGAACTTTAAAAGTGCTCATCATTGGAAAACGTTCTTCG
GGGCGAAAACTCTCAAGGATCTTACCGCTGTTGAGATCCAGTTCGATGTAACCCACTCGTGCACCCAACT
GATCTTCAGCATCTTTTACTTTCACCAGCGTTTCTGGGTGAGCAAAAACAGGAAGGCAAAATGCCGCAAA
AAAGGGAATAAGGGCGACACGGAAATGTTGAATACTCATACTCTTCCTTTTTCAATATTATTGAAGCATT
TATCAAGGTTATTGTCTCATGAGCGGATACATATTTGAATGTATTTAGAAAAATAAACAAATAGGGGTTC
CGCGCACGAATTGGCCAGCGCTGCCATTTTTGGGGTGAGGCCGTTCGCGGCCGAGGGGCGCAGCCCCTGG
GGGGATGGGAGGCCCGCGTTAGCGGGCCGGGAGGGTTCGAGAAGGGGGGGCACCCCCCTTCGGCGTGCGC
GGTCACGCGCACAGGGCGCAGCCCTGGTTAAAAACAAGGTTTATAAATATTGGTTTAAAAGCAGGTTAAA
AGACAGGTTAGCGGTGGCCGAAAAACGGGCGGAAACCCTTGCAAATGCTGGATTTTCTGCCTGTGGACAG
CCCCTCAAATGTCAATAGGTGCGCCCCTCATCTGTCAGCACTCTGCCCCTCAAGTGTCAAGGATCGCGCC
CCTCATCTGTCAGTAGTCGCGCCCCTCAAGTGTCAATACCGCAGGGCACTTATCCCCAGGCTTGTCCACA
TCATCTGTGGGAAACTCGCGTAAAATCAGGCGTTTTCGCCGATTTGCGAGGCTGGCCAGCTCCACGTCGC
CGGCCGAAATCGAGCCTGCCCCTCATCTGTCAACGCCGCGCCGGGTGAGTCGGCCCCTCAAGTGTCAACG
TCCGCCCCTCATCTGTCAGTGAGGGCCAAGTTTTCCGCGAGGTATCCACAACGCCGGCGGCCGCGGTGTC
TCGCACACGGCTTCGACGGCGTTTCTGGCGCGTTTGCAGGGCCATAGACGGCCGCCAGCCCAGCGGCGAG
GGCAACCAGCCCGGTGAGCGTCGCAAAGGAGATCCTGATCTGACTGATGGGCTGCCTGTATCGAGTGGTG
ATTTTGTGCCGAGCTGCCGGTCGGGGAGCTGTTGGCTGGCTGGTGGCAGGATATATTGTGGTGTAAACAA
ATTGACGCTTAGACAACTTAATAACACATTGCGGACGTTTTTAATGTACTGGGGTGGATGCAGTGGGCCC
CACTCTGTGAAGACAATGCCGAATTCGGATCCGGAGGAATTCCAATCCCACAAAAATCTGAGCTTAACAG
CACAGTTGCTCCTCTCAGAGCAGAATCGGGTATTCAACACCCTCATATCAACTACTACGTTGTGTATAAC
GGTCCACATGCCGGTATATACGATGACTGGGGTTGTACAAAGGCGGCAACAAACGGCGTTCCCGGAGTTG
CACACAAGAAATTTGCCACTATTACAGAGGCAAGAGCAGCAGCTGACGCGTACACAACAAGTCAGCAAAC
AGACAGGTTGAACTTCATCCCCAAAGGAGAAGCTCAACTCAAGCCCAAGAGCTTTGCTAAGGCCCTAACA
AGCCCACCAAAGCAAAAAGCCCACTGGCTCACGCTAGGAACCAAAAGGCCCAGCAGTGATCCAGCCCCAA
AAGAGATCTCCTTTGCCCCGGAGATTACAATGGACGATTTCCTCTATCTTTACGATCTAGGAAGGAAGTT
CGAAGGTGAAGGTGACGACACTATGTTCACCACTGATAATGAGAAGGTTAGCCTCTTCAATTTCAGAAAG
AATGCTGACCCACAGATGGTTAGAGAGGCCTACGCAGCAAGTCTCATCAAGACGATCTACCCGAGTAACA
ATCTCCAGGAGATCAAATACCTTCCCAAGAAGGTTAAAGATGCAGTCAAAAGATTCAGGACTAATTGCAT
CAAGAACACAGAGAAAGACATATTTCTCAAGATCAGAAGTACTATTCCAGTATGGACGATTCAAGGCTTG
CTTCATAAACCAAGGCAAGTAATAGAGATTGGAGTCTCTAAAAAGGTAGTTCCTACTGAATCTAAGGCCA
TGCATGGAGTCTAAGATTCAAATCGAGGATCTAACAGAACTCGCCGTCAAGACTGGCGAACAGTTCATAC
AGAGTCTTTTACGACTCAATGACAAGAAGAAAATCTTCGTCAACATGGTGGAGCACGACACTCTGGTCTA
CTCCAAAAATGTCAAAGATACAGTCTCAGAAGATCAAAGGGCTATTGAGACTTTTCAACAAAGGATAATT
TCGGGAAACCTCCTCGGATTCCATTGCCCAGCTATCTGTCACTTCATCGAAAGGACAGTAGAAAAGGAAG
GTGGCTCCTACAAATGCCATCATTGCGATAAAGGAAAGGCTATCATTCAAGATCTCTCTGCCGACAGTGG
TCCCAAAGATGGACCCCCACCCACGAGGAGCATCGTGGAAAAAGAAGAGGTTCCAACCACGTCTACAAAG
CAAGTGGATTGATGTGACATCTCCACTGACGTAAGGGATGACGCACAATCCCACTATCCTTCGCAAGACC
CTTCCTCTATATAAGGAAGTTCATTTCATTTGGAGAGGACACGCTCGAGTATAAGAGCTCATTTTTACAA
CAATTACCAACAACAACAAACAACAAACAACATTACAATTACATTTACAATTATCGATACAATGGAACGA
GCTATACAAGGAAACGATGCTAGGGAACAAGCTTATGGTGAACGTTGGAATGGAGGATCAGGAAGTTCCA
CTTCTCCCTTCAAACTTCCTGACGAAAGTCCGAGTTGGACTGAGTGGCGGCTACATAACGATGAGACTAT
TTCGAATCAAGATAATCCCCTTGGTTTCAAGGAAAGCTGGGGTTTCGGGAAAGTTGTATTTAAGAGATAT
CTCAGATACGACGGGACGGAAACTTCACTGCACAGAGTCCTTGGATCTTGGACGGGAGATTCGGTTAACT
ATGCAGCATCTCGATTTCTCGGTTTCGACCAGATCGGATGTACCTATAGTATTCGGTTTCGAGGAGTTAG
TGTCACCATTTCTGGAGGGTCGCGAACTCTTCAGCATCTCAGTGAAATGGCAATTCGGTCTAAGCAAGAA
CTGCTACAGCTTACCCCAGTCAAAGTGGAAAGTGATGTATCAAGAGGATGCCCTGAAGGTGTTGAAACCT
TCGAAGAAGAAAGCGAGTAAGCTTGTCAAGCAGATCGTTCAAACATTTGGCAATAAAGTTTCTTAAGATT
GAATCCTGTTGCCGGTCTTGCGATGATTATCATATAATTTCTGTTGAATTACGTTAAGCATGTAATAATT
AACATGTAATGCATGACGTTATTTATGAGATGGGTTTTTATGATTAGAGTCCCGCAATTATACATTTAAT
ACGCGATAGAAAACAAAATATAGCGCGCAAACTAGGATAAATTATCGCGCGCGGTGTCATCTATGTTACT
AGATCGA
